Addgene plasmid #221828: pdU6-2_sgRNA2-d5-HT2BR
Purpose: Plasmid to express gRNA2 (aggcactcgtgctcgaatag) for editing at the end of Drosophila 5-HT2BR coding frame
Depositing lab: Quentin Gaudry. Depositing organization: University of Maryland, College Park. Publication: Serotonin acts through multiple cellular targets during an olfactory critical period. Mallick A, Tan HL, Epstein JM, Gaudry Q, Dacks AM. bioRxiv [Preprint]. 2024 Apr 14:2024.04.14.589413. doi: 10.1101/2024.04.14.589413. PubMed 38645269.
Backbone
  Vector backbone: pdU6-2
  Vector type: Insect Expression, CRISPR
Growth in bacteria
  Bacterial resistance: Ampicillin, 100 μg/mL
  Growth temperature: 37°C
  Growth strain: DH5alpha
  Copy number: High Copy
Gene/Insert
  Gene/Insert name: d5-HT2BR gRNA2
  gRNA/shRNA sequence: aggcactcgtgctcgaatag
  Species: D. melanogaster (fly)
  Entrez Gene: CG42796 (a.k.a. Dmel_CG42796, CG7994, CG8007, Dmel\CG42796, Dmel_CG7994, Dmel_CG8007, anon-WO0170980.94, anon-WO0170980.95, anon-WO0170980.97, anon-WO0170980.98)
  Promoter: Drosophila U6 promoter
  Cloning method: Restriction Enzyme; 5′ cloning site unknown (unknown if destroyed); 3′ cloning site NA (unknown if destroyed)
  Sequencing primers: 5′ NA
Terms and licenses: Academic/Nonprofit Terms; Industry Terms: Not Available to Industry
Depositor comments: Please visit https://doi.org/10.1101/2024.04.14.589413 for bioRxiv preprint.
How to cite: pdU6-2_sgRNA2-d5-HT2BR was a gift from Quentin Gaudry (Addgene plasmid # 221828 ; http://n2t.net/addgene:221828 ; RRID:Addgene_221828)
