[The description below was written by a language model from this plasmid's Addgene catalogue record and pLannotate feature annotations shown in this document.]
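Description:
pdU6-2_sgRNA2-d5-HT2BR is a small (about 3.5 kb) insect-expression CRISPR plasmid built on the pdU6-2 backbone. It produces a single guide RNA in Drosophila melanogaster cells or embryos. It is propagated in E. coli as a high-copy plasmid through a ColE1/pUC-type origin and is selected with ampicillin via the β-lactamase gene and its own promoter. The backbone has the layout of a phagemid-style cloning vector. It carries an f1 origin, a lacZα fragment with the lac promoter, operator and CAP site, a short lacI remnant, and T7 and T3 promoters flanking the cloning region. These bacterial and phage elements come with the vector and play no part in guide expression in flies.

The functional cassette consists of the Drosophila U6-2 snRNA promoter, an RNA polymerase III promoter suited to short, uncapped, non-polyadenylated transcripts. A short gap follows it, of a size consistent with a 20-nt protospacer, and then the Streptococcus pyogenes Cas9 gRNA scaffold. A fragment annotated as dU6-3 promoter sequence lies just downstream of the scaffold. The record does not explain its role. The guide, designated gRNA2, targets the end of the coding frame of the Drosophila serotonin receptor 5-HT2B gene (CG42796).

The plasmid encodes no Cas9 and no fly selection marker or transposon ends, so the nuclease must be supplied separately. The name suggests it is one of a set of guides for this locus. Cutting near the end of the coding frame would be compatible with C-terminal knock-in or tagging, but the record does not state the intended edit or any donor template, and the cloning sites are not recorded either.
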