Features (pLannotate 1.2.2; 14 found; start..end, strand, type, name):
    506..1366    -  CDS            AmpR: β-lactamase; bla; confers resistance to ampicillin, carbenicillin, and related antibiotics
   1367..1471    -  promoter       AmpR promoter: bla
   1498..1954    +  rep_origin     f1 ori (sequence partly withheld): f1 bacteriophage origin of replication; arrow indicates direction of (+) strand synthesis
   1958..2113    -  CDS            lacZα (fragment): LacZα fragment of β-galactosidase; lacZ fragment
   2121..2139    +  promoter       T7 promoter: promoter for bacteriophage T7 RNA polymerase
   2160..2559    +  promoter       dU6-2 promoter: RNA polymerase III promoter for Drosophila U6-2 snRNA (Das et al., 1987)
   2581..2656    +  misc_RNA       gRNA scaffold: guide RNA scaffold for the Streptococcus pyogenes CRISPR/Cas9 system
   2664..2762    +  promoter       dU6-3 promoter (fragment): RNA polymerase III promoter for Drosophila U6-3 snRNA (Port et al., 2014)
   2787..2805    -  promoter       T3 promoter: promoter for bacteriophage T3 RNA polymerase
   2850..2866    -  protein_bind   lac operator: The lac repressor binds to the lac operator to inhibit transcription in E. coli. This inhibition can be relieved by adding lactose or isopropyl-β-D-thiogalactopyranoside (IPTG). lac repressor encoded by lacI
   2874..2904    -  promoter       lac promoter: promoter for the E. coli lac operon
   2919..2940    -  protein_bind   CAP binding site: CAP binding activates transcription in the presence of cAMP. E. coli catabolite activator protein
   2953..3045    -  CDS            lacI (fragment): lac repressor; lacI; The lac repressor binds to the lac operator to inhibit transcription in E. coli. This inhibition can be relieved by adding lactose or isopropyl-β-D-thiogalactopyranoside (IPTG).
   3228..335     -  rep_origin     ori (across the origin): high-copy-number ColE1/pMB1/pBR322/pUC origin of replication
>Addgene plasmid #221828 | pdU6-2_sgRNA2-d5-HT2BR | addgene full sequence | sequence record 442852 | Addgene NGS Result
TGCACGAACCCCCCGTTCAGCCCGACCGCTGCGCCTTATCCGGTAACTATCGTCTTGAGTCCAACCCGGT
AAGACACGACTTATCGCCACTGGCAGCAGCCACTGGTAACAGGATTAGCAGAGCGAGGTATGTAGGCGGT
GCTACAGAGTTCTTGAAGTGGTGGCCTAACTACGGCTACACTAGAAGAACAGTATTTGGTATCTGCGCTC
TGCTGAAGCCAGTTACCTTCGGAAAAAGAGTTGGTAGCTCTTGATCCGGCAAACAAACCACCGCTGGTAG
CGGTGGTTTTTTTGTTTGCAAGCAGCAGATTACGCGCAGAAAAAAAGGATCTCAAGAAGATCCTTTGATC
TTTTCTACGGGGTCTGACGCTCAGTGGAACGAAAACTCACGTTAAGGGATTTTGGTCATGAGATTATCAA
AAAGGATCTTCACCTAGATCCTTTTAAATTAAAAATGAAGTTTTAAATCAATCTAAAGTATATATGAGTA
AACTTGGTCTGACAGTTACCAATGCTTAATCAGTGAGGCACCTATCTCAGCGATCTGTCTATTTCGTTCA
TCCATAGTTGCCTGACTCCCCGTCGTGTAGATAACTACGATACGGGAGGGCTTACCATCTGGCCCCAGTG
CTGCAATGATACCGCGAGACCCACGCTCACCGGCTCCAGATTTATCAGCAATAAACCAGCCAGCCGGAAG
GGCCGAGCGCAGAAGTGGTCCTGCAACTTTATCCGCCTCCATCCAGTCTATTAATTGTTGCCGGGAAGCT
AGAGTAAGTAGTTCGCCAGTTAATAGTTTGCGCAACGTTGTTGCCATTGCTACAGGCATCGTGGTGTCAC
GCTCGTCGTTTGGTATGGCTTCATTCAGCTCCGGTTCCCAACGATCAAGGCGAGTTACATGATCCCCCAT
GTTGTGCAAAAAAGCGGTTAGCTCCTTCGGTCCTCCGATCGTTGTCAGAAGTAAGTTGGCCGCAGTGTTA
TCACTCATGGTTATGGCAGCACTGCATAATTCTCTTACTGTCATGCCATCCGTAAGATGCTTTTCTGTGA
CTGGTGAGTACTCAACCAAGTCATTCTGAGAATAGTGTATGCGGCGACCGAGTTGCTCTTGCCCGGCGTC
AATACGGGATAATACCGCGCCACATAGCAGAACTTTAAAAGTGCTCATCATTGGAAAACGTTCTTCGGGG
CGAAAACTCTCAAGGATCTTACCGCTGTTGAGATCCAGTTCGATGTAACCCACTCGTGCACCCAACTGAT
CTTCAGCATCTTTTACTTTCACCAGCGTTTCTGGGTGAGCAAAAACAGGAAGGCAAAATGCCGCAAAAAA
GGGAATAAGGGCGACACGGAAATGTTGAATACTCATACTCTTCCTTTTTCAATATTATTGAAGCATTTAT
CAGGGTTATTGTCTCATGAGCGGATACATATTTGAATGTATTTAGAAAAATAAACAAATAGGGGTTCCGC
GCACATTTCCCCGAAAAGTGCCACCTG
[116 nt withheld, positions 1498-1613]
ACCACGTTC
[91 nt withheld, positions 1623-1713]
A
[49 nt withheld, positions 1715-1763]
CCTTTGACGTTGGAGTCCACGTTCTTT
[37 nt withheld, positions 1791-1827]
ACCCTATCTCGGTCTATTCTTTTGATTTATAAGGGATTTTGCCGATTTCGGCCTATTGGTTAAAAAAATG
AGCTGATTTAACAAAAATTTAACGCGAATTTTAACAAAATATTAACGCTTACAATTTCCATTCGCCATTC
AGGCTGCGCAACTGTTGGGAAGGGCGATCGGTGCGGGCCTCTTCGCTATTACGCCAGCTGGCGAAAGGGG
GATGTGCTGCAAGGCGATTAAGTTGGGTAACGCCAGGGTTTTCCCAGTCACGACGTTGTAAAACGACGGC
CAGTGAGCGCGCGTAATACGACTCACTATAGGGCGAATTGGGTACAAGCTTGGTTCGACTTGCAGCCTGA
AATACGGCACGAGTAGGAAAAGCCGAGTCAAATGCCGAATGCAGAGTCTCATTACAGCACAATCAACTCA
AGAAAAACTCGACACTTTTTTACCATTTGCACTTAAATCCTTTTTTATTCGTTATGTATACTTTTTTTGG
TCCCTAACCAAAACAAAACCAAACTCTCTTAGTCGTGCCTCTATATTTAAAACTATCAATTTATTATAGT
CAATAAATCGAACTGTGTTTTCAACAAACGAACAATAGGACACTTTGATTCTAAAGGAAATTTTGAAAAT
CTTAAGCAGAGGGTTCTTAAGACCATTTGCCAATTCTTATAATTCTCAACTGCTCTTTCCTGATGTTGAT
CATTTATATAGGTATGTTTTCCTCAATACTTCGAGGCACTCGTGCTCGAATAGGTTTTAGAGCTAGAAAT
AGCAAGTTAAAATAAGGCTAGTCCGTTATCAACTTGAAAAAGTGGCACCGAGTCGGTGCGATCCATTTTT
TTGCTCACCTGTGATTGCTCCTACTCAAATACAAAAACATCAAATTTTCTGTCAATAAAGCATATTTATT
TATATTTATTTTACAGGAAAGAATTACTAGTGAGCTCCAGCTTTTGTTCCCTTTAGTGAGGGTTAATTGC
GCGCTTGGCGTAATCATGGTCATAGCTGTTTCCTGTGTGAAATTGTTATCCGCTCACAATTCCACACAAC
ATACGAGCCGGAAGCATAAAGTGTAAAGCCTGGGGTGCCTAATGAGTGAGCTAACTCACATTAATTGCGT
TGCGCTCACTGCCCGCTTTCCAGTCGGGAAACCTGTCGTGCCAGCTGCATTAATGAATCGGCCAACGCGC
GGGGAGAGGCGGTTTGCGTATTGGGCGCTCTTCCGCTTCCTCGCTCACTGACTCGCTGCGCTCGGTCGTT
CGGCTGCGGCGAGCGGTATCAGCTCACTCAAAGGCGGTAATACGGTTATCCACAGAATCAGGGGATAACG
CAGGAAAGAACATGTGAGCAAAAGGCCAGCAAAAGGCCAGGAACCGTAAAAAGGCCGCGTTGCTGGCGTT
TTTCCATAGGCTCCGCCCCCCTGACGAGCATCACAAAAATCGACGCTCAAGTCAGAGGTGGCGAAACCCG
ACAGGACTATAAAGATACCAGGCGTTTCCCCCTGGAAGCTCCCTCGTGCGCTCTCCTGTTCCGACCCTGC
CGCTTACCGGATACCTGTCCGCCTTTCTCCCTTCGGGAAGCGTGGCGCTTTCTCATAGCTCACGCTGTAG
GTATCTCAGTTCGGTGTAGGTCGTTCGCTCCAAGCTGGGCTGTG
