>Addgene plasmid #221828 | pdU6-2_sgRNA2-d5-HT2BR | depositor partial sequence | sequence record 434286 | partial sequence
GTTCGACTTGCAGCCTGAAATACGGCACGAGTAGGAAAAGCCGAGTCAAATGCCGAATGCAGAGTCTCAT
TACAGCACAATCAACTCAAGAAAAACTCGACACTTTTTTACCATTTGCACTTAAATCCTTTTTTATTCGT
TATGTATACTTTTTTTGGTCCCTAACCAAAACAAAACCAAACTCTCTTAGTCGTGCCTCTATATTTAAAA
CTATCAATTTATTATAGTCAATAAATCGAACTGTGTTTTCAACAAACGAACAATAGGACACTTTGATTCT
AAAGGAAATTTTGAAAATCTTAAGCAGAGGGTTCTTAAGACCATTTGCCAATTCTTATAATTCTCAACTG
CTCTTTCCTGATGTTGATCATTTATATAGGTATGTTTTCCTCAATACTTCGAGGCACTCGTGCTCGAATA
GGTTTTAGAGCTAGAAATAGCAAGTTAAAATAAGGCTAGTCCGTTATCAACTTGAAAAAGTGGCACCGAG
TCGGTGCGATCCATTTTTTTGCTCACCTGTGATTGCTCCTACTCAAATACAAAAACATCAAATTTTCTGT
CAATAAAGCATATTTATTTATATTTATTTTACAGGAAAGAATTACTAGTGAGCTCCAGCTTTTGTTCCCT
TTAGTGAGGGTTAATTGCGCGCTTGGCGTAATCATGGTCATAGCTGTTTCCTGTGTGAAATTGTTATCCG
CTCACAATTCCACACAACATACGAGCCGGAAGCATAAAGTGTAAAGCCTGGGGTGCCTAATGAGTGAGCT
AACTCACATTAATTGCGTTGCGCTCACTGCCCGCTTTCCAGTCGGGAAACCTGTCGTGCCAGCTGCATTA
ATGAATCGGCCAACGCGCGGGGAGAGGCGGTTTGCGTATTGGGCGCTCTTCCGCTTCCTCGCTCACTGAC
TCGCTGCGCTCGGTCGTTCGGCTGCGGCGAGCGGTATCAGCTCACTCAAAGGCGGTAATACGGTTATCCA
CAGAATCAGGGGATAACGCAGGAAAGAACATGTGAGCAAAAGGCCAGCAAAAGGCCAGGAACCGTAAAAA
GGCCGCGTTGCTGGCGTTTTTCCATAGGCTCCGCCCCCCTGACGAGCATCACAAAAA
